>Addgene plasmid #208990 | pDONR221-kcnk6 | addgene full sequence | sequence record 413265 | Addgene NGS Result
GTTTTCCCAGTCACGACGTTGTAAAACGACGGCCAGTCTTAAGCTCGGGCCCCAAATAATGATTTTATTT
TGACTGATAGTGACCTGTTCGTTGCAACAAATTGATGAGCAATGCTTTTTTATAATGCCAACTTTGTACA
AAAAAGCAGGCTTCACCATGTCAACGGCGTTCAGGTCCTGCTTTATGCTCATCGGCTTCATTTTGGCGTA
CTTTACATATCTGTTATTGGGAGCGCTCGTTTTCTCAGCCATCGAGCGGCCCGTCGAGGAGTCCCTGAAA
GCGGACCTGAGCTCCCTGAAAGCCGAGTTCCTCAACCTAAGCTGCGTTAACAGCACGGCTCTGGAAACCT
TCTTAGAAAGAGTTTTAAAAGCTAATAAATATGGCGTGTCGGTGCTTGAAAATGCTTCTCTTCGTACAAA
CTGGGATTTGGCGTCTTCTCTGTTCTTTGCCAACACGATGGTGACGACAGTGGGATATGGCCACACGACG
CCACTCTCAGACGCCGGTAAAGCCTTCTCCATCGTGTACGCTCTGATCGGCGTCCCGTTCACCATGCTGG
TGCTGACAGCGTGTGTGCAGCGCCTCATGCACCCGCTGACCTACAGGCCGATCTCCGCATGCCAGCGGCG
GGCCGGTCTGCAGCAACGGTCAGCCAGCGTGGTGCACTTCATCGTCCTGCTGTTTCTGGTGGTGCTCTGC
TTCTTCGTGGTGCCGTCGCTGGTGTTCAGCGCCATTGAAGAGACCTGGTCTTTCCTGGATGCCTTCTACT
TCTGCTTCATCTCTCTCTGCACTATAGGACTCGGGGACTTTGTGCCTGCGGAAAAACCAGGACAGAGTCT
CAGAGCTTTGTACAAGATATCAGTCATGGTCTACCTGTTTGTGGGATTGATGGTGATGTTCCTGGTCCTC
CGCACATTTCACAAGCTTGCTGATGTTTACGGCTGGACGGCTTTCTTCCACCTGCCGAGCTGCGAGGAAG
ACGAGGAGGATAAAGAGCCAATAATAGAAGCAGGGCCTGAAGACGATTCGCCGGAGGCTGAGAAGGCCTC
AATTAAGCCTCTGGATCCCAGCTCGCAAGTCTCCTACAACTCCATAAATAGATAAGACCCAGCTTTCTTG
TACAAAGTTGGCATTATAAGAAAGCATTGCTTATCAATTTGTTGCAACGAACAGGTCACTATCAGTCAAA
ATAAAATCATTATTTGCCATCCAGCTGATATCCCCTATAGTGAGTCGTATTACATGGTCATAGCTGTTTC
CTGGCAGCTCTGGCCCGTGTCTCAAAATCTCTGATGTTACATTGCACAAGATAAAAATATATCATCATGA
ACAATAAAACTGTCTGCTTACATAAACAGTAATACAAGGGGTGTTATGAGCCATATTCAACGGGAAACGT
CGAGGCCGCGATTAAATTCCAACATGGATGCTGATTTATATGGGTATAAATGGGCTCGCGATAATGTCGG
GCAATCAGGTGCGACAATCTATCGCTTGTATGGGAAGCCCGATGCGCCAGAGTTGTTTCTGAAACATGGC
AAAGGTAGCGTTGCCAATGATGTTACAGATGAGATGGTCAGACTAAACTGGCTGACGGAATTTATGCCTC
TTCCGACCATCAAGCATTTTATCCGTACTCCTGATGATGCATGGTTACTCACCACTGCGATCCCCGGAAA
AACAGCATTCCAGGTATTAGAAGAATATCCTGATTCAGGTGAAAATATTGTTGATGCGCTGGCAGTGTTC
CTGCGCCGGTTGCATTCGATTCCTGTTTGTAATTGTCCTTTTAACAGCGATCGCGTATTTCGTCTCGCTC
AGGCGCAATCACGAATGAATAACGGTTTGGTTGATGCGAGTGATTTTGATGACGAGCGTAATGGCTGGCC
TGTTGAACAAGTCTGGAAAGAAATGCATAAACTTTTGCCATTCTCACCGGATTCAGTCGTCACTCATGGT
GATTTCTCACTTGATAACCTTATTTTTGACGAGGGGAAATTAATAGGTTGTATTGATGTTGGACGAGTCG
GAATCGCAGACCGATACCAGGATCTTGCCATCCTATGGAACTGCCTCGGTGAGTTTTCTCCTTCATTACA
GAAACGGCTTTTTCAAAAATATGGTATTGATAATCCTGATATGAATAAATTGCAGTTTCATTTGATGCTC
GATGAGTTTTTCTAATCAGAATTGGTTAATTGGTTGTAACACTGGCAGAGCATTACGCTGACTTGACGGG
ACGGCGCAAGCTCATGACCAAAATCCCTTAACGTGAGTTACGCGTCGTTCCACTGAGCGTCAGACCCCGT
AGAAAAGATCAAAGGATCTTCTTGAGATCCTTTTTTTCTGCGCGTAATCTGCTGCTTGCAAACAAAAAAA
CCACCGCTACCAGCGGTGGTTTGTTTGCCGGATCAAGAGCTACCAACTCTTTTTCCGAAGGTAACTGGCT
TCAGCAGAGCGCAGATACCAAATACTGTTCTTCTAGTGTAGCCGTAGTTAGGCCACCACTTCAAGAACTC
TGTAGCACCGCCTACATACCTCGCTCTGCTAATCCTGTTACCAGTGGCTGCTGCCAGTGGCGATAAGTCG
TGTCTTACCGGGTTGGACTCAAGACGATAGTTACCGGATAAGGCGCAGCGGTCGGGCTGAACGGGGGGTT
CGTGCACACAGCCCAGCTTGGAGCGAACGACCTACACCGAACTGAGATACCTACAGCGTGAGCTATGAGA
AAGCGCCACGCTTCCCGAAGGGAGAAAGGCGGACAGGTATCCGGTAAGCGGCAGGGTCGGAACAGGAGAG
CGCACGAGGGAGCTTCCAGGGGGAAACGCCTGGTATCTTTATAGTCCTGTCGGGTTTCGCCACCTCTGAC
TTGAGCGTCGATTTTTGTGATGCTCGTCAGGGGGGCGGAGCCTATGGAAAAACGCCAGCAACGCGGCCTT
TTTACGGTTCCTGGCCTTTTGCTGGCCTTTTGCTCACATGTTCTTTCCTGCGTTATCCCCTGATTCTGTG
GATAACCGTATTACCGCCTTTGAGTGAGCTGATACCGCTCGCCGCAGCCGAACGACCGAGCGCAGCGAGT
CAGTGAGCGAGGAAGCGGAAGAGCGCCCAATACGCAAACCGCCTCTCCCCGCGCGTTGGCCGATTCATTA
ATGCAGCTGGCACGACAGGTTTCCCGACTGGAAAGCGGGCAGTGAGCGCAACGCAATTAATACGCGTACC
GCTAGCCAGGAAGAGTTTGTAGAAACGCAAAAAGGCCATCCGTCAGGATGGCCTTCTGCTTAGTTTGATG
CCTGGCAGTTTATGGCGGGCGTCCTGCCCGCCACCCTCCGGGCCGTTGCTTCACAACGTTCAAATCCGCT
CCCGGCGGATTTGTCCTACTCAGGAGAGCGTTCACCGACAAACAACAGATAAAACGAAAGGCCCAGTCTT
CCGACTGAGCCTTTCGTTTTATTTGATGCCTGGCAGTTCCCTACTCTCGCGTTAACGCTAGCATGGAT
Features (pLannotate 1.2.2; 10 found; start..end, strand, type, name):
      1..37      -  CDS            lacZα (fragment): LacZα fragment of β-galactosidase; lacZ fragment
     53..152     +  protein_bind   attL1: mutant version of attL; recombination site for the Gateway® LR reaction LR Clonase™
    185..1102    +  CDS            KCNK6: KCNK6_HUMAN - Also known as TOSS, TWIK2. Experimental evidence at protein level: Swiss-Prot protein existence level 1. Exhibits outward rectification in a physiological K(+) gradient and mild inward rectification in symmetrical K(+) conditions. From Homo sapiens (Human).
   1107..1206    -  protein_bind   attL2: mutant version of attL; recombination site for the Gateway® LR reaction LR Clonase™
   1224..1242    -  promoter       T7 promoter: promoter for bacteriophage T7 RNA polymerase
   1376..2185    +  CDS            KanR: aminoglycoside phosphotransferase; aph(3')-Ia; confers resistance to kanamycin in bacteria or G418 (Geneticin®) in eukaryotes
   2332..2920    +  rep_origin     ori: high-copy-number ColE1/pMB1/pBR322/pUC origin of replication
   3103..3195    +  CDS            lacI (fragment): lac repressor; lacI; The lac repressor binds to the lac operator to inhibit transcription in E. coli. This inhibition can be relieved by adding lactose or isopropyl-β-D-thiogalactopyranoside (IPTG).
   3250..3277    -  terminator     rrnB T2 terminator: transcription terminator T2 from the E. coli rrnB gene
   3409..3452    +  terminator     rrnB T1 terminator: Escherichia coli rrnB; transcription terminator T1 from the E. coli rrnB gene
