[The description below was written by a language model from this plasmid's Addgene catalogue record and pLannotate feature annotations shown in this document.]
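Description:
pDONR221-kcnk6 is a Gateway entry clone built in the Invitrogen pDONR221 backbone (spelled "pDORN221" in the record) and carrying the zebrafish (Danio rerio) kcnk6 gene, which encodes a two-pore domain potassium channel. It is a small bacterial cloning plasmid of about 3.5 kb, maintained in E. coli through a high-copy ColE1/pUC-type origin and selected with kanamycin via an aph(3')-Ia resistance gene. rrnB T1 and T2 transcription terminators lie upstream of the cloning region, where they help insulate the insert from read-through transcription. The short lacZα and lacI fragments picked up by the annotation are backbone remnants rather than functional genes.

The roughly 948 bp kcnk6 insert lies between attL1 and attL2, the recombination sites left after a BP reaction. It could therefore also be moved into attR-containing destination vectors by LR recombination. The automated annotation labels the coding region by similarity to human KCNK6 (TWIK2), but the catalogue entry identifies the insert as the zebrafish orthologue. A T7 promoter sits just outside attL2 on the opposite strand and points back into the insert, so T7 RNA polymerase would transcribe the strand complementary to the coding sequence and give antisense RNA. That arrangement matches the stated purpose of riboprobe generation, and the associated study concerns expression of this channel family in zebrafish embryos, which points to labelled probes for detecting kcnk6 transcripts there. M13 forward and reverse primer sites flank the cassette for sequence verification.
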