Addgene plasmid #208990: pDONR221-kcnk6
Purpose: Riboprobe generation
Depositing lab: GuangJun Zhang. Depositing organization: Purdue University. Publication: Evolution of two-pore domain potassium channels and their gene expression in zebrafish embryos. Park SJ, Silic MR, Staab PL, Chen J, Zackschewski EL, Zhang G. Dev Dyn. 2024 Jan 25. doi: 10.1002/dvdy.690. PubMed 38270285.
Backbone
  Vector backbone: pDORN221
  Backbone manufacturer: Invitrogen
  Backbone size w/o insert (bp): 2551
  Total vector size (bp): 3499
  Vector type: Cloning
Growth in bacteria
  Bacterial resistance: Kanamycin, 50 μg/mL
  Growth temperature: 37°C
  Growth strain: DH5alpha
  Copy number: High Copy
Gene/Insert
  Gene/Insert name: kcnk6 (alt names: im:7152114; zgc:110418)
  Species: D. rerio (zebrafish)
  Insert size (bp): 948
  GenBank ID: NM_001030074.2
  Entrez Gene: kcnk6 (a.k.a. im:7152114, zgc:110418)
  Promoter: T7
  Cloning method: Gateway Cloning
  Sequencing primers: 5′ M13F; 3′ M13R
Terms and licenses: Academic/Nonprofit Terms; Industry Terms: Not Available to Industry
How to cite: pDONR221-kcnk6 was a gift from GuangJun Zhang (Addgene plasmid # 208990 ; http://n2t.net/addgene:208990 ; RRID:Addgene_208990)
